Addgene plasmid #120747: GGE006
Purpose: Part of GoldenGate Yarrowia lipolytica toolkit for assembling an expression plasmid for Y. lipolytic yeast. Promoter for gene expression in position 2 (P2_Tef)
Depositing lab: Tristan Rossignol. Depositing organization: INRAE Jouy-en-Josas. Publication: A modular Golden Gate toolkit for Yarrowia lipolytica synthetic biology. Larroude M, Park YK, Soudier P, Kubiak M, Nicaud JM, Rossignol T. Microb Biotechnol. 2019 May 31. doi: 10.1111/1751-7915.13427. PubMed 31148366.
Backbone
  Vector backbone: pCR4Blunt-TOPO
  Vector type: Cloning/assembly plasmid
Growth in bacteria
  Bacterial resistance: Kanamycin, 50 μg/mL
  Growth temperature: 37°C
  Growth strain: DH5alpha
  Copy number: High Copy
Gene/Insert
  Gene/Insert name: P2_Tef
  Insert size (bp): 404
  Cloning method: TOPO Cloning
Terms and licenses: Academic/Nonprofit Terms; Industry Terms: Not Available to Industry
How to cite: GGE006 was a gift from Tristan Rossignol (Addgene plasmid # 120747 ; http://n2t.net/addgene:120747 ; RRID:Addgene_120747)
