[The description below was written by a language model from this plasmid's Addgene catalogue record and pLannotate feature annotations shown in this document.]
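Description:
GGE006 is a bacterial cloning and assembly plasmid from a modular Golden Gate toolkit for building expression plasmids for the yeast Yarrowia lipolytica. It is a part-donor vector rather than an expression construct. It carries a 404 bp insert named P2_Tef, described as a promoter module for driving gene expression at position 2 of the assembled construct. "Tef" presumably refers to the translation elongation factor promoter commonly used for strong constitutive expression in this yeast, although the record does not spell this out. The insert was placed by TOPO cloning into the backbone catalogued as pCR4Blunt-TOPO. The type IIS restriction sites and overhangs that would release the part and fix its position in an assembly are not annotated, so their identity is not stated.

The sequenced record is 3,936 nt, and the promoter insert itself was not recognised by the annotation software. It most likely lies in the unannotated interval between the SP6 and T7 phage promoters that flank the cloning site. The remaining features are typical of a TOPO backbone: a lac promoter/operator region with a CAP binding site, and lacZα and ccdB fragments forming the fusion that is disrupted by insertion, which allows positive selection of recombinants. Propagation in E. coli relies on a high-copy ColE1/pUC-type origin. Selection uses kanamycin through the Tn5-derived NeoR/KanR gene. A BleoR (Sh ble) coding sequence is also annotated downstream of an AmpR promoter fragment, a combination that does not obviously match the named backbone, so the exact vector variant is uncertain. No yeast origin or marker is present, so those functions would have to be supplied by other components of an assembly.
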