Features (pLannotate 1.2.2; 14 found; start..end, strand, type, name):
      2..94      +  CDS            lacI (fragment): lac repressor; lacI; The lac repressor binds to the lac operator to inhibit transcription in E. coli. This inhibition can be relieved by adding lactose or isopropyl-β-D-thiogalactopyranoside (IPTG).
    107..128     +  protein_bind   CAP binding site: CAP binding activates transcription in the presence of cAMP. E. coli catabolite activator protein
    143..173     +  promoter       lac promoter: promoter for the E. coli lac operon
    181..197     +  protein_bind   lac operator: The lac repressor binds to the lac operator to inhibit transcription in E. coli. This inhibition can be relieved by adding lactose or isopropyl-β-D-thiogalactopyranoside (IPTG). lac repressor encoded by lacI
    239..257     +  promoter       SP6 promoter: promoter for bacteriophage SP6 RNA polymerase
    825..843     -  promoter       T7 promoter: promoter for bacteriophage T7 RNA polymerase
    846..993     +  CDS            lacZα (fragment): LacZα fragment of β-galactosidase; lacZ fragment
   1003..1306    +  CDS            ccdB (fragment): CcdB, a bacterial toxin that poisons DNA gyrase; ccdB; Plasmids containing the ccdB gene cannot be propagated in standard E. coli strains.
   1354..1623    +  CDS            tnpA (fragment): TN5P_ECOLX - Also known as tnp. Experimental evidence at protein level: Swiss-Prot protein existence level 1. Mediates transposition of transposon Tn5 by a 'cut and paste' mechanism. First, the monomeric transposase binds the 19 bp inverted DNA repeats flanking the transposon. Then, dimerization of the DNA- bound transposase creates a synaptic DNA complex. After nicking of the first DNA strand, excision of the transposon proceeds through a series of intermediates. The transposase then mediates the insertion of the transposon at a new site by strand transfer. The activity of the wild- type tran
   1655..2449    +  CDS            NeoR/KanR: aminoglycoside phosphotransferase from Tn5; aph(3')-II (or nptII); confers resistance to neomycin, kanamycin, and G418 (Geneticin®)
   2470..2520    -  misc_feature   bom (fragment): basis of mobility region from pBR322
   2547..2635    +  promoter       AmpR promoter (fragment): bla
   2655..3029    +  CDS            BleoR: antibiotic-binding protein; Sh ble from Streptoalloteichus hindustanus; confers resistance to bleomycin, phleomycin, and Zeocin™
   3167..3755    +  rep_origin     ori: high-copy-number ColE1/pMB1/pBR322/pUC origin of replication
>Addgene plasmid #120747 | GGE006 | addgene full sequence | sequence record 259319 | Addgene NGS Result
AGCGCCCAATACGCAAACCGCCTCTCCCCGCGCGTTGGCCGATTCATTAATGCAGCTGGCACGACAGGTT
TCCCGACTGGAAAGCGGGCAGTGAGCGCAACGCAATTAATGTGAGTTAGCTCACTCATTAGGCACCCCAG
GCTTTACACTTTATGCTTCCGGCTCGTATGTTGTGTGGAATTGTGAGCGGATAACAATTTCACACAGGAA
ACAGCTATGACCATGATTACGCCAAGCTATTTAGGTGACACTATAGAATACTCAAGCTATGCATCAAGCT
TGGTACCGAGCTCGGATCCACTAGTAACGGCCGCCAGTGTGCTGGAATTCGCCCTTGGTCTCTGCTTGAC
GGGTTGGCGGCGTATTTGTGTCCCAAAAAACAGCCCCAATTGCCCCAATTGACCCCAAATTGACCCAGTA
GCGGGCCCAACCCCGGCGAGAGCCCCCTTCACCCCACATATCAAACCTCCCCCGGTTCCCACACTTGCCG
TTAAGGGCGTAGGGTACTGCAGTCTGGAATCTACGCTTGTTCAGACTTTGTACTAGTTTCTTTGTCTGGC
CATCCGGGTAACCCATGCCGGACGCAAAATAGACTACTGAAAATTTTTTTGCTTTGTGGTTGGGACTTTA
GCCAAGGGTATAAAAGACCACCGTCCCCGAATTACCTTTCCTCTTCTTTTCTCTCTCTCCTTGTCAACTC
ACACCCGAAATCGTTAAGCATTTCCTTCTGAGTATAAGAATCAACAAAGAGACCAAGGGCGAATTCTGCA
GATATCCATCACACTGGCGGCCGCTCGAGCATGCATCTAGAGGGCCCAATTCGCCCTATAGTGAGTCGTA
TTACAATTCACTGGCCGTCGTTTTACAACGTCGTGACTGGGAAAACCCTGGCGTTACCCAACTTAATCGC
CTTGCAGCACATCCCCCTTTCGCCAGCTGGCGTAATAGCGAAGAGGCCCGCACCGATCGCCCTTCCCAAC
AGTTGCGCAGCCTATACGTACGGCAGTTTAAGGTTTACACCTATAAAAGAGAGAGCCGTTATCGTCTGTT
TGTGGATGTACAGAGTGATATTATTGACACGCCGGGGCGACGGATGGTGATCCCCCTGGCCAGTGCACGT
CTGCTGTCAGATAAAGTCTCCCGTGAACTTTACCCGGTGGTGCATATCGGGGATGAAAGCTGGCGCATGA
TGACCACCGATATGGCCAGTGTGCCGGTCTCCGTTATCGGGGAAGAAGTGGCTGATCTCAGCCACCGCGA
AAATGACATCAAAAACGCCATTAACCTGATGTTCTGGGGAATATAAATGTCAGGCATGAGATTATCAAAA
AGGATCTTCACCTAGATCCTTTTCACGTAGAAAGCCAGTCCGCAGAAACGGTGCTGACCCCGGATGAATG
TCAGCTACTGGGCTATCTGGACAAGGGAAAACGCAAGCGCAAAGAGAAAGCAGGTAGCTTGCAGTGGGCT
TACATGGCGATAGCTAGACTGGGCGGTTTTATGGACAGCAAGCGAACCGGAATTGCCAGCTGGGGCGCCC
TCTGGTAAGGTTGGGAAGCCCTGCAAAGTAAACTGGATGGCTTTCTTGCCGCCAAGGATCTGATGGCGCA
GGGGATCAAGCTCTGATCAAGAGACAGGATGAGGATCGTTTCGCATGATTGAACAAGATGGATTGCACGC
AGGTTCTCCGGCCGCTTGGGTGGAGAGGCTATTCGGCTATGACTGGGCACAACAGACAATCGGCTGCTCT
GATGCCGCCGTGTTCCGGCTGTCAGCGCAGGGGCGCCCGGTTCTTTTTGTCAAGACCGACCTGTCCGGTG
CCCTGAATGAACTGCAAGACGAGGCAGCGCGGCTATCGTGGCTGGCCACGACGGGCGTTCCTTGCGCAGC
TGTGCTCGACGTTGTCACTGAAGCGGGAAGGGACTGGCTGCTATTGGGCGAAGTGCCGGGGCAGGATCTC
CTGTCATCTCACCTTGCTCCTGCCGAGAAAGTATCCATCATGGCTGATGCAATGCGGCGGCTGCATACGC
TTGATCCGGCTACCTGCCCATTCGACCACCAAGCGAAACATCGCATCGAGCGAGCACGTACTCGGATGGA
AGCCGGTCTTGTCGATCAGGATGATCTGGACGAAGAGCATCAGGGGCTCGCGCCAGCCGAACTGTTCGCC
AGGCTCAAGGCGAGCATGCCCGACGGCGAGGATCTCGTCGTGACCCATGGCGATGCCTGCTTGCCGAATA
TCATGGTGGAAAATGGCCGCTTTTCTGGATTCATCGACTGTGGCCGGCTGGGTGTGGCGGACCGCTATCA
GGACATAGCGTTGGCTACCCGTGATATTGCTGAAGAGCTTGGCGGCGAATGGGCTGACCGCTTCCTCGTG
CTTTACGGTATCGCCGCTCCCGATTCGCAGCGCATCGCCTTCTATCGCCTTCTTGACGAGTTCTTCTGAA
TTATTAACGCTTACAATTTCCTGATGCGGTATTTTCTCCTTACGCATCTGTGCGGTATTTCACACCGCAT
CAGGTGGCACTTTTCGGGGAAATGTGCGCGGAACCCCTATTTGTTTATTTTTCTAAATACATTCAAATAT
GTATCCGCTCATGAGACAATAACCCTGATAAATGCTTCAATAATAGCACGTGAGGAGGGCCACCATGGCC
AAGTTGACCAGTGCCGTTCCGGTGCTCACCGCGCGCGACGTCGCCGGAGCGGTCGAGTTCTGGACCGACC
GGCTCGGGTTCTCCCGGGACTTCGTGGAGGACGACTTCGCCGGTGTGGTCCGGGACGACGTGACCCTGTT
CATCAGCGCGGTCCAGGACCAGGTGGTGCCGGACAACACCCTGGCCTGGGTGTGGGTGCGCGGCCTGGAC
GAGCTGTACGCCGAGTGGTCGGAGGTCGTGTCCACGAACTTCCGGGACGCCTCCGGGCCGGCCATGACCG
AGATCGGCGAGCAGCCGTGGGGGCGGGAGTTCGCCCTGCGCGACCCGGCCGGCAACTGCGTGCACTTCGT
GGCCGAGGAGCAGGACTGACACGTGCTAAAACTTCATTTTTAATTTAAAAGGATCTAGGTGAAGATCCTT
TTTGATAATCTCATGACCAAAATCCCTTAACGTGAGTTTTCGTTCCACTGAGCGTCAGACCCCGTAGAAA
AGATCAAAGGATCTTCTTGAGATCCTTTTTTTCTGCGCGTAATCTGCTGCTTGCAAACAAAAAAACCACC
GCTACCAGCGGTGGTTTGTTTGCCGGATCAAGAGCTACCAACTCTTTTTCCGAAGGTAACTGGCTTCAGC
AGAGCGCAGATACCAAATACTGTTCTTCTAGTGTAGCCGTAGTTAGGCCACCACTTCAAGAACTCTGTAG
CACCGCCTACATACCTCGCTCTGCTAATCCTGTTACCAGTGGCTGCTGCCAGTGGCGATAAGTCGTGTCT
TACCGGGTTGGACTCAAGACGATAGTTACCGGATAAGGCGCAGCGGTCGGGCTGAACGGGGGGTTCGTGC
ACACAGCCCAGCTTGGAGCGAACGACCTACACCGAACTGAGATACCTACAGCGTGAGCTATGAGAAAGCG
CCACGCTTCCCGAAGGGAGAAAGGCGGACAGGTATCCGGTAAGCGGCAGGGTCGGAACAGGAGAGCGCAC
GAGGGAGCTTCCAGGGGGAAACGCCTGGTATCTTTATAGTCCTGTCGGGTTTCGCCACCTCTGACTTGAG
CGTCGATTTTTGTGATGCTCGTCAGGGGGGCGGAGCCTATGGAAAAACGCCAGCAACGCGGCCTTTTTAC
GGTTCCTGGCCTTTTGCTGGCCTTTTGCTCACATGTTCTTTCCTGCGTTATCCCCTGATTCTGTGGATAA
CCGTATTACCGCCTTTGAGTGAGCTGATACCGCTCGCCGCAGCCGAACGACCGAGCGCAGCGAGTCAGTG
AGCGAGGAAGCGGAAG
