>Addgene plasmid #120747 | GGE006 | depositor partial sequence | sequence record 229357 | P2_Tef
GGTCTCTGCTTGACGGGTTGGCGGCGTATTTGTGTCCCAAAAAACAGCCCCAATTGCCCCAATTGACCCC
AAATTGACCCAGTAGCGGGCCCAACCCCGGCGAGAGCCCCCTTCACCCCACATATCAAACCTCCCCCGGT
TCCCACACTTGCCGTTAAGGGCGTAGGGTACTGCAGTCTGGAATCTACGCTTGTTCAGACTTTGTACTAG
TTTCTTTGTCTGGCCATCCGGGTAACCCATGCCGGACGCAAAATAGACTACTGAAAATTTTTTTGCTTTG
TGGTTGGGACTTTAGCCAAGGGTATAAAAGACCACCGTCCCCGAATTACCTTTCCTCTTCTTTTCTCTCT
CTCCTTGTCAACTCACACCCGAAATCGTTAAGCATTTCCTTCTGAGTATAAGAATCAACAAAGAGACC
